>Addgene plasmid #84573 | pMRX-IP-GFP-LC3-RFP | addgene full sequence | sequence record 340539 | Addgene NGS Result
GACATTGATTATTGACTAGTTATTAATAGTAATCAATTACGGGGTCATTAGTTCATAGCCCATATATGGA
GTTCCGCGTTACATAACTTACGGTAAATGGCCCGCCTGGCTGACCGCCCAACGACCCCCGCCCATTGACG
TCAATAATGACGTATGTTCCCATAGTAACGCCAATAGGGACTTTCCATTGACGTCAATGGGTGGAGTATT
TACGGTAAACTGCCCACTTGGCAGTACATCAAGTGTATCATATGCCAAGTACGCCCCCTATTGACGTCAA
TGACGGTAAATGGCCCGCCTGGCATTATGCCCAGTACATGACCTTATGGGACTTTCCTACTTGGCAGTAC
ATCTACGTATTAGTCATCGCTATTACCATGCTAGAGAACCATCAGATGTTTCCAGGGTGCCCCAAGGACC
TGAAATGACCCTGTGCCTTATTTGAACTAACCAATCAGTTCGCTTCTCGCTTCTGTTCGCGCGCTTCTGC
TCCCCGAGCTCAATAAAAGAGCCCACAACCCCTCACTCGGCGCGCCAGTCCTCCGATTGACTGAGTCGCC
CGGGTACCCGTGTATCCAATAAACCCTCTTGCAGTTGCATCCGACTTGTGGTCTCGCTGTTCCTTGGGAG
GGTCTCCTCTGAGTGATTGACTACCCGTCAGCGGGGGTCTTTCATTTGGGGGCTCGTCCGGGATCGGGAG
ACCCCTGCCCAGGGACCACCGACCCACCACCGGGAGGTAAGCTGGCCAGCAACTTATCTGTGTCTGTCCG
ATTGTCTAGTGTCTATGACTGATTTTATGCGCCTGCGTCGGTACTAGTTAGCTAACTAGCTCTGTATCTG
GCGGACCCGTGGTGGAACTGACGAGTTCGGAACACCCGGCCGCAACCCTGGGAGACGTCCCAGGGACTTC
GGGGGCCGTTTTTGTGGCCCGACCTGAGTCCAAAAATCCCGATCGTTTTGGACTCTTTGGTGCACCCCCC
TTAGAGGAGGGATATGTGGTTCTGGTAGGAGACGAGAACCTAAAACAGTTCCCGCCTCCGTCTGAATTTT
TGCTTTCGGTTTGGGACCGAAGCCGCGCCGCGCGTCTTGTCTGCTGCAGCATCGTTCTGTGTTGTCTCTG
TCTGACTGTGTTTCTGTATTTGTCTGAAAATATGGGCCCGGGCCAGACTGTTACCACTCCCTTAAGTTTG
ACCTTAGGTCACTGGAAAGATGTCGAGCGGATCGCTCACAACCAGTCGGTAGATGTCAAGAAGAGACGTT
GGGTTACCTTCTGCTCTGCAGAATGGCCAACCTTTAACGTCGGATGGCCGCGAGACGGCACCTTTAACCG
AGACCTCATCACCCAGGTTAAGATCAAGGTCTTTTCACCTGGCCCGCATGGACACCCAGACCAGGTCCCC
TACATCGTGACCTGGGAAGCCTTGGCTTTTGACCCCCCTCCCTGGGTCAAGCCCTTTGTACACCCTAAGC
CTCCGCCTCCTCTTCCTCCATCCGCCCCGTCTCTCCCCCTTGAACCTCCTCGTTCGACCCCGCCTCGATC
CTCCCTTTATCCAGCCCTCACTCCTTCTCTAGGCGCCCCCATATGGCCATATGAGATCTTATATGGGGCA
CCCCCGCCCCTTGTAAACTTCCCTGACCCTGACATGACAAGAGTTACTAACAGCCCCTCTCTCCAAGCTC
ACTTACAGGCTCTCTACTTAGTCCAGCACGAAGTCTGGAGACCTCTGGCGGCAGCCTACCAAGAACAACT
GGACCGACCGGTGGTACCTCACCCTTACCGAGTCGGCGACACAGTGTGGGTCCGCCGACACCAGACTAAG
AACCTAGAACCTCGCTGGAAAGGACCTTACACAGTCCTGCTGACCACCCCCACCGCCCTCAAAGTAGACG
GCATCGCAGCTTGGATACACGCCGCCCACGTGAAGGCTGCCGACCCCGGGGGTGGACCATCCTCTAGACT
GCCGGATCTCCCGCCGCCACCATGGTGAGCAAGGGCGAGGAGCTGTTCACCGGGGTGGTGCCCATCCTGG
TCGAGCTGGACGGCGACGTAAACGGCCACAAGTTCAGCGTGTCCGGCGAGGGCGAGGGCGATGCCACCTA
CGGCAAGCTGACCCTGAAGTTCATCTGCACCACCGGCAAGCTGCCCGTGCCCTGGCCCACCCTCGTGACC
ACCCTGACCTACGGCGTGCAGTGCTTCAGCCGCTACCCCGACCACATGAAGCAGCACGACTTCTTCAAGT
CCGCCATGCCCGAAGGCTACGTCCAGGAGCGCACCATCTTCTTCAAGGACGACGGCAACTACAAGACCCG
CGCCGAGGTGAAGTTCGAGGGCGACACCCTGGTGAACCGCATCGAGCTGAAGGGCATCGACTTCAAGGAG
GACGGCAACATCCTGGGGCACAAGCTGGAGTACAACTACAACAGCCACAACGTCTATATCATGGCCGACA
AGCAGAAGAACGGCATCAAGGTGAACTTCAAGATCCGCCACAACATCGAGGACGGCAGCGTGCAGCTCGC
CGACCACTACCAGCAGAACACCCCCATCGGCGACGGCCCCGTGCTGCTGCCCGACAACCACTACCTGAGC
ACCCAGTCCGCCCTGAGCAAAGACCCCAACGAGAAGCGCGATCACATGGTCCTGCTGGAGTTCGTGACCG
CCGCCGGGATCACTCTCGGCATGGACGAGCTGTACAAGGGTGGCGGTGGCTCGGGCGGTGGTGGGTCGGG
TGGCGGCGGATCTATCGATGAATTGAATTCCATGCCGTCCGAGAAGACCTTCAAACAGCGCCGGAGCTTC
GAACAAAGAGTGGAAGATGTCCGGCTCATCCGGGAGCAGCACCCCACCAAGATCCCAGTGATTATAGAGC
GATACAAGGGTGAGAAGCAGCTGCCCGTCCTGGACAAGACCAAGTTCCTTGTACCTGATCACGTGAATAT
GAGCGAACTCATCAAGATAATTAGAAGGCGCCTGCAGCTCAATGCTAACCAAGCCTTCTTCCTCCTGGTG
AATGGGCACAGCATGGTGAGTGTGTCCACACCCATCTCTGAAGTGTACGAGAGCGAGAGAGATGAAGACG
GCTTCCTGTACATGGTCTATGCCTCCCAGGAGACGTTCGGGATGGCCTCCTCCGAGGACGTCATCAAGGA
GTTCATGCGCTTCAAGGTGCGCATGGAGGGCTCCGTGAACGGCCACGAGTTCGAGATCGAGGGCGAGGGC
GAGGGCCGCCCCTACGAGGGCACCCAGACCGCCAAGCTGAAGGTGACCAAGGGCGGCCCCCTGCCCTTCG
CCTGGGACATCCTGTCCCCTCAGTTCCAGTACGGCTCCAAGGCCTACGTGAAGCACCCCGCCGACATCCC
CGACTACTTGAAGCTGTCCTTCCCCGAGGGCTTCAAGTGGGAGCGCGTGATGAACTTCGAGGACGGCGGC
GTGGTGACCGTGACCCAGGACTCCTCCCTGCAGGACGGCGAGTTCATCTACAAGGTGAAGCTGCGCGGCA
CCAACTTCCCCTCCGACGGCCCCGTAATGCAGAAGAAGACCATGGGCTGGGAGGCCTCCACCGAGCGGAT
GTACCCCGAGGACGGCGCCCTGAAGGGCGAGATCAAGATGAGGCTGAAGCTGAAGGACGGCGGCCACTAC
GACGCCGAGGTCAAGACCACCTACATGGCCAAGAAGCCCGTGCAGCTGCCCGGCGCCTACAAGACCGACA
TCAAGCTGGACATCACCTCCCACAACGAGGACTACACCATCGTGGAACAGTACGAGCGCGCCGAGGGCCG
CCACTCCACCGGCGCCTAAAGATCCCAGTGTGGTGGTACGGGAATTCCTGCAGGCCTCGAGGGCCGGCGC
GCCGCGGCCGCTACGTAAATTCCGCCCCCCCCCCCCCTCTCCCTCCCCCCCCCCTAACGTTACTGGCCGA
AGCCGCTTGGAATAAGGCCGGTGTGCGTTTGTCTATATGTTATTTTCCACCATATTGCCGTCTTTTGGCA
ATGTGAGGGCCCGGAAACCTGGCCCTGTCTTCTTGACGAGCATTCCTAGGGGTCTTTCCCCTCTCGCCAA
AGGAATGCAAGGTCTGTTGAATGTCGTGAAGGAAGCAGTTCCTCTGGAAGCTTCTTGAAGACAAACAACG
TCTGTAGCGACCCTTTGCAGGCAGCGGAACCCCCCACCTGGCGACAGGTGCCTCTGCGGCCAAAAGCCAC
GTGTATAAGATACACCTGCAAAGGCGGCACAACCCCAGTGCCACGTTGTGAGTTGGATAGTTGTGGAAAG
AGTCAAATGGCTCTCCTCAAGCGTATTCAACAAGGGGCTGAAGGATGCCCAGAAGGTACCCCATTGTATG
GGATCTGATCTGGGGCCTCGGTGCACATGCTTTACATGTGTTTAGTCGAGGTTAAAAAAACGTCTAGGCC
CCCCGAACCACGGGGACGTGGTTTTCCTTTGAAAAACACGATGATAATATGGCCACAACCATGACCGAGT
ACAAGCCCACGGTGCGCCTCGCCACCCGCGACGACGTCCCCCGGGCCGTACGCACCCTCGCCGCCGCGTT
CGCCGACTACCCCGCCACGCGCCACACCGTCGACCCGGACCGCCACATCGAGCGGGTCACCGAGCTGCAA
GAACTCTTCCTCACGCGCGTCGGGCTCGACATCGGCAAGGTGTGGGTCGCGGACGACGGCGCCGCGGTGG
CGGTCTGGACCACGCCGGAGAGCGTCGAAGCGGGGGCGGTGTTCGCCGAGATCGGCCCGCGCATGGCCGA
GTTGAGCGGTTCCCGGCTGGCCGCGCAGCAACAGATGGAAGGCCTCCTGGCGCCGCACCGGCCCAAGGAG
CCCGCGTGGTTCCTGGCCACCGTCGGCGTCTCGCCCGACCACCAGGGCAAGGGTCTGGGCAGCGCCGTCG
TGCTCCCCGGAGTGGAGGCGGCCGAGCGCGCCGGGGTGCCCGCCTTCCTGGAGACCTCCGCGCCCCGCAA
CCTCCCCTTCTACGAGCGGCTCGGCTTCACCGTCACCGCCGACGTCGAGGTGCCCGAAGGACCGCGCACC
TGGTGCATGACCCGCAAGCCCGGTGCCTGACGCCCGCCCCACGACCCGCAGCGCCCGACCGAAAGGAGCG
CACGACCCCATGGCTCGACGATAAAATAAAAGATTTTATTTAGTCTCCAGAAAAAGGGGGGAATGAAAGA
CCCCACCTGTAGGTTTGGCAAGCTAGCTTAAGTAACGCCATTTTGCAAGGCATGGAAAAATACATAACTG
AGAATAGAGAAGTTCAGATCAAGGTCAGGAACAGATGGAACAGCTGAATATGGGCCAAACAGGATATCTG
TGGTAAGCAGTTCCTGCCCCGGCTCAGGGCCAAGAACAGATGGAACAGCTGAATATGGGCCAAACAGGAT
ATCTGTGGTAAGCAGTTCCTGCCCCGGCTCAGGGCCAAGAACAGATGGTCCCCAGATGCGGTCCAGCCCT
CAGCAGTTTCTAGAGAACCATCAGATGTTTCCAGGGTGCCCCAAGGACCTGAAATGACCCTGTGCCTTAT
TTGAACTAACCAATCAGTTCGCTTCTCGCTTCTGTTCGCGCGCTTCTGCTCCCCGAGCTCAATAAAAGAG
CCCACAACCCCTCACTCGGGGCGCCAGTCCTCCGATTGACTGAGTCGCCCGGGTACCCGTGTATCCAATA
AACCCTCTTGCAGTTGCATCCGACTTGTGGTCTCGCTGTTCCTTGGGAGGGTCTCCTCTGAGTGATTGAC
TACCCGTCAGCGGGGGTCTTTCACATGCAGCATGTATCAAAATTAATTTGGTTTTTTTTCTTAAGTATTT
ACATTAAATGGCCATAGTTGCATTAATGAATCGGCCAACGCGCGGGGAGAGGCGGTTTGCGTATTGGGCG
CTCTTCCGCTTCCTCGCTCACTGACTCGCTGCGCTCGGTCGTTCGGCTGCGGCGAGCGGTATCAGCTCAC
TCAAAGGCGGTAATACGGTTATCCACAGAATCAGGGGATAACGCAGGAAAGAACATGTGAGCAAAAGGCC
AGCAAAAGGCCAGGAACCGTAAAAAGGCCGCGTTGCTGGCGTTTTTCCATAGGCTCCGCCCCCCTGACGA
GCATCACAAAAATCGACGCTCAAGTCAGAGGTGGCGAAACCCGACAGGACTATAAAGATACCAGGCGTTT
CCCCCTGGAAGCTCCCTCGTGCGCTCTCCTGTTCCGACCCTGCCGCTTACCGGATACCTGTCCGCCTTTC
TCCCTTCGGGAAGCGTGGCGCTTTCTCATAGCTCACGCTGTAGGTATCTCAGTTCGGTGTAGGTCGTTCG
CTCCAAGCTGGGCTGTGTGCACGAACCCCCCGTTCAGCCCGACCGCTGCGCCTTATCCGGTAACTATCGT
CTTGAGTCCAACCCGGTAAGACACGACTTATCGCCACTGGCAGCAGCCACTGGTAACAGGATTAGCAGAG
CGAGGTATGTAGGCGGTGCTACAGAGTTCTTGAAGTGGTGGCCTAACTACGGCTACACTAGAAGAACAGT
ATTTGGTATCTGCGCTCTGCTGAAGCCAGTTACCTTCGGAAAAAGAGTTGGTAGCTCTTGATCCGGCAAA
CAAACCACCGCTGGTAGCGGTGGTTTTTTTGTTTGCAAGCAGCAGATTACGCGCAGAAAAAAAGGATCTC
AAGAAGATCCTTTGATCTTTTCTACGGGGTCTGACGCTCAGTGGAACGAAAACTCACGTTAAGGGATTTT
GGTCATGAGATTATCAAAAAGGATCTTCACCTAGATCCTTTTGCGGCCGGCCGCAAATCAATCTAAAGTA
TATATGAGTAAACTTGGTCTGACAGTTACCAATGCTTAATCAGTGAGGCACCTATCTCAGCGATCTGTCT
ATTTCGTTCATCCATAGTTGCCTGACTCCCCGTCGTGTAGATAACTACGATACGGGAGGGCTTACCATCT
GGCCCCAGTGCTGCAATGATACCGCGAGACCCACGCTCACCGGCTCCAGATTTATCAGCAATAAACCAGC
CAGCCGGAAGGGCCGAGCGCAGAAGTGGTCCTGCAACTTTATCCGCCTCCATCCAGTCTATTAATTGTTG
CCGGGAAGCTAGAGTAAGTAGTTCGCCAGTTAATAGTTTGCGCAACGTTGTTGCCATTGCTACAGGCATC
GTGGTGTCACGCTCGTCGTTTGGTATGGCTTCATTCAGCTCCGGTTCCCAACGATCAAGGCGAGTTACAT
GATCCCCCATGTTGTGCAAAAAAGCGGTTAGCTCCTTCGGTCCTCCGATCGTTGTCAGAAGTAAGTTGGC
CGCAGTGTTATCACTCATGGTTATGGCAGCACTGCATAATTCTCTTACTGTCATGCCATCCGTAAGATGC
TTTTCTGTGACTGGTGAGTACTCAACCAAGTCATTCTGAGAATAGTGTATGCGGCGACCGAGTTGCTCTT
GCCCGGCGTCAACACGGGATAATACCGCGCCACATAGCAGAACTTTAAAAGTGCTCATCATTGGAAAACG
TTCTTCGGGGCGAAAACTCTCAAGGATCTTACCGCTGTTGAGATCCAGTTCGATGTAACCCACTCGTGCA
CCCAACTGATCTTCAGCATCTTTTACTTTCACCAGCGTTTCTGGGTGAGCAAAAACAGGAAGGCAAAATG
CCGCAAAAAAGGGAATAAGGGCGACACGGAAATGTTGAATACTCATACTCTTCCTTTTTCAATATTATTG
AAGCATTTATCAGGGTTATTGTCTCATGAGCGGATACATATTTGAATGTATTTAGAAAAATAAACAAATA
GGGGTTCCGCGCACATTTCCCCGAAAAGTGCCACCTGACGTCTAAGAAACCATTATTATCATGACATTAA
CCTATAAAAATAGGCGTATCACGAGGCCCTTTCGTCTTCACTCGAGGAGCTTGGCCCATTGCATACGTTG
TATCCATATCATAATATGTACATTTATATTGGCTCATGTCCAACATTACCGCCATGTT
Features (pLannotate 1.2.2; 16 found; start..end, strand, type, name):
      1..380     +  enhancer       CMV enhancer: human cytomegalovirus immediate early enhancer
    381..676     +  LTR            3' LTR (ΔU3) (fragment): self-inactivating 3' long terminal repeat (LTR) from Moloney murine leukemia virus
    739..1096    +  misc_feature   MMLV Ψ: packaging signal of Moloney murine leukemia virus (MMLV)
   1161..1577    +  CDS            gag (truncated): truncated Moloney murine leukemia virus (MMLV) gag gene lacking the start codon
   1587..1961    +  misc_feature   pol region: Moloney murine leukemia virus (MMLV) pol region containing the splice acceptor site
   1982..2698    +  CDS            EGFP: EGFP is a basic (constitutively fluorescent) green fluorescent protein published in 1996, derived from Aequorea victoria. It is reported to be a rapidly-maturing weak dimer with moderate acid sensitivity.
   2762..3122    +  CDS            LC3 (fragment): rat LC3 protein; Map1lc3b; Atg8 family member found on autophagosomes
   3122..3799    +  CDS            mRFP1: monomeric derivative of DsRed (Campbell et al., 2002) mammalian codon-optimized
   3995..4457    +  misc_feature   IRES: internal ribosome entry site (IRES) of the encephalomyocarditis virus (EMCV)
   4471..5070    +  CDS            PuroR: puromycin N-acetyltransferase; pac from Streptomyces alboniger; confers resistance to puromycin
   5172..5293    +  LTR            3' LTR (ΔU3) (fragment): self-inactivating 3' long terminal repeat (LTR) from Moloney murine leukemia virus
   5294..5763    +  LTR            LTR: long terminal repeat from Moloney murine leukemia virus
   5829..5881    -  CDS            lacI (fragment): lac repressor; lacI; The lac repressor binds to the lac operator to inhibit transcription in E. coli. This inhibition can be relieved by adding lactose or isopropyl-β-D-thiogalactopyranoside (IPTG).
   6064..6652    -  rep_origin     ori: high-copy-number ColE1/pMB1/pBR322/pUC origin of replication
   6816..7676    -  CDS            AmpR: β-lactamase; bla; confers resistance to ampicillin, carbenicillin, and related antibiotics
   7677..7781    -  promoter       AmpR promoter: bla
