[The description below was written by a language model from this plasmid's Addgene catalogue record and pLannotate feature annotations shown in this document.]
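Description:
pMRX-IP-GFP-LC3-RFP is a Moloney murine leukemia virus-based retroviral expression plasmid of about 7.9 kb, built on the pMRX-IP backbone (itself derived from pMX) and used to express an autophagic flux probe in mammalian cells. It is propagated in E. coli through a high-copy ColE1/pUC-type origin and an ampicillin resistance gene with its own bla promoter. The viral portion begins with a CMV enhancer placed directly upstream of an LTR fragment, an arrangement suggesting a hybrid 5′ LTR that drives transcription of the viral genome. This is followed by the MMLV Ψ packaging signal, a truncated gag segment lacking its start codon, and a pol region carrying the splice acceptor. An MMLV LTR closes the provirus at the 3′ end. These elements allow the transcript to be packaged into retroviral particles when viral proteins are supplied in trans, giving stable integration in target cells.

The payload is a single open reading frame of roughly 1.8 kb in which rat LC3B (Map1lc3b) is fused to EGFP at its N terminus and to mRFP1 at its C terminus, with mRFP1 directly abutting the LC3 sequence. Downstream, an EMCV IRES links puromycin N-acetyltransferase to the same transcript, so puromycin selection enriches for cells expressing the probe. No separate internal promoter is annotated, so expression appears to come from the LTR-driven transcript. The associated publication title describes the probe as one that releases an internal control. This fits the known cleavage of LC3 at its C terminus, which would separate GFP-LC3, a substrate of autophagic degradation, from RFP that remains as a reference. The balance of green to red signal can then report autophagic flux.
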