Addgene plasmid #84573: pMRX-IP-GFP-LC3-RFP
Purpose: Expresses GFP-LC3-RFP in mammalian cells to measure autophagic flux
Depositing lab: Noboru Mizushima. Depositing organization: The University of Tokyo. Publication: An Autophagic Flux Probe that Releases an Internal Control. Kaizuka T, Morishita H, Hama Y, Tsukamoto S, Matsui T, Toyota Y, Kodama A, Ishihara T, Mizushima T, Mizushima N. Mol Cell. 2016 Nov 17;64(4):835-849. doi: 10.1016/j.molcel.2016.09.037. Epub 2016 Nov 3. PubMed 27818143.
Backbone
  Vector backbone: pMRX-IP
  Backbone manufacturer: Dr.Shoji Yamaoka of Tokyo Medical and Dental University
  Backbone size w/o insert (bp): 6100
  Total vector size (bp): 7900
  Vector type: Mammalian Expression, Retroviral
  Selectable markers: Puromycin
Growth in bacteria
  Bacterial resistance: Ampicillin, 50 μg/mL
  Growth temperature: 37°C
  Growth strain: NEB Stable
  Copy number: Unknown
Gene/Insert
  Gene/Insert name: microtubule-associated protein 1 light chain 3 beta (alt names: Map1lc3b; LC3; LC3B)
  Species: R. norvegicus (rat)
  Insert size (bp): 1800
  GenBank ID: U05784 NM_022867.2
  Entrez Gene: Map1lc3b (a.k.a. LC3B, Map1lc3, Mpl3, zbs559)
  Tag / fusion protein: EGFP (N terminal on insert); mRFP1 (C terminal on insert)
  Cloning method: Restriction Enzyme; 5′ cloning site Bgl II (unknown if destroyed); 3′ cloning site Bgl II (unknown if destroyed)
  Sequencing primers: 5′ CGACCACTACCAGCAGAACA; 3′ AAAAGACGGCAATATGGTGG
Resource information
  A portion of this plasmid was derived from a plasmid made by: It has the pMX backbone
Terms and licenses: Academic/Nonprofit Terms; Industry Terms: Not Available to Industry
How to cite: pMRX-IP-GFP-LC3-RFP was a gift from Noboru Mizushima (Addgene plasmid # 84573 ; http://n2t.net/addgene:84573 ; RRID:Addgene_84573)
