>Addgene plasmid #84573 | pMRX-IP-GFP-LC3-RFP | addgene partial sequence | sequence record 166831 | mCherry-R 5'-TTGGTCACCTTCAGCTTGG-3'
CCCTCGCCCTCGATCTCGAACTCGTGGCCGTTCACGGAGCCCTCCATGCGCACCTTGAAGCGCATGAACT
CCTTGATGACGTCCTCGGAGGAGGCCATCCCGAACGTCTCCTGGGAGGCATAGACCATGTACAGGAAGCC
GTCTTCATCTCTCTCGCTCTCGTACACTTCAGAGATGGGTGTGGACACACTCACCATGCTGTGCCCATTC
ACCAGGAGGAAGAAGGCTTGGTTAGCATTGAGCTGCAGGCGCCTTCTAATTATCTTGATGAGTTCGCTCA
TATTCACGTGATCAGGTACAAGGAACTTGGTCTTGTCCAGGACGGGCAGCTGCTTCTCACCCTTGTATCG
CTCTATAATCACTGGGATCTTGGTGGGGTGCTGCTCCCGGATGAGCCGGACATCTTCCACTCTTTGTTCG
AAGCTCCGGCGCTGTTTGAAGGTCTTCTCGGACGGCATGGAATTCAATTCATCGATAGATCCGCCGCCAC
CCGACCCACCACCGCCCGAGCCACCGCCACCCTTGTACAGCTCGTCCATGCCGAGAGTGATCCCGGCGGC
GGTCACGAACTCCAGCAGGACCATGTGATCGCGCTTCTCGTTGGGGTCTTTGCTCAGGGCGGACTGGGTG
CTCAGGTAGTGGTTGTCGGGCAGCAGCACGGGGCCGTCGCCGATGGGGGTGTTCTGCTGGTAGTGGTCGG
CGAGCTGCACGCTGCCGTCCTCGATGTTGTGGCGGATCTTGAAGTTCACCTTGATGCCGTTCTTCTGCTT
GTCGGCCATGATATAGACGTTGTGGCTGTTGTAGTTGTACTCCAGCTTGTGCCCCAGGATGTTGCCGTCC
TCCTTGAAGTCGATGCCCTTCAGCTCGATGCGGTTCACCAGGGTGTCGCCCT
