>Addgene plasmid #84573 | pMRX-IP-GFP-LC3-RFP | addgene partial sequence | sequence record 166832 | mCherry-F 5'-ccccgtaatgcagaagaaga-3'
CCCCGAGGACGGCGCCCTGAAGGGCGAGATCAAGATGAGGCTGAAGCTGAAGGACGGCGGCCACTACGAC
GCCGAGGTCAAGACCACCTACATGGCCAAGAAGCCCGTGCAGCTGCCCGGCGCCTACAAGACCGACATCA
AGCTGGACATCACCTCCCACAACGAGGACTACACCATCGTGGAACAGTACGAGCGCGCCGAGGGCCGCCA
CTCCACCGGCGCCTAAAGATCCCAGTGTGGTGGTACGGGAATTCCTGCAGGCCTCGAGGGCCGGCGCGCC
GCGGCCGCTACGTAAATTCCGCCCCCCCCCCCC
